Addgene plasmid #180145: pCS2-hFAM3B-HA
Purpose: Coding sequence of human FAM3B pCS2 with C terminal HA tag
Depositing lab: Edward De Robertis. Depositing organization: University of California, Los Angeles (UCLA). Publication: The cytokine FAM3B/PANDER is an FGFR ligand that promotes posterior development in Xenopus. Zhang F, Zhu X, Wang P, He Q, Huang H, Zheng T, Li Y, Jia H, Xu L, Zhao H, Colozza G, Tao Q, De Robertis EM, Ding Y. Proc Natl Acad Sci U S A. 2021 May 18;118(20). pii: 2100342118. doi: 10.1073/pnas.2100342118. PubMed 33975953.
Backbone
  Vector backbone: pCS2
  Backbone manufacturer: promega
  Backbone size w/o insert (bp): 4096
  Vector type: Mammalian Expression
Growth in bacteria
  Bacterial resistance: Ampicillin, 100 μg/mL
  Growth temperature: 37°C
  Growth strain: DH5alpha
  Copy number: Unknown
Gene/Insert
  Gene/Insert name: FAM3B (alt name: PANDER)
  Species: H. sapiens (human)
  Insert size (bp): 542
  GenBank ID: NM_058186
  Entrez Gene: FAM3B (a.k.a. 2-21, C21orf11, C21orf76, ORF9, PANDER, PRED44)
  Tag / fusion protein: HA (C terminal on insert)
  Cloning method: Unknown
  Sequencing primers: 5′ SP6; 3′ T3
Terms and licenses: Academic/Nonprofit Terms; Industry Terms: Not Available to Industry
How to cite: pCS2-hFAM3B-HA was a gift from Edward De Robertis (Addgene plasmid # 180145 ; http://n2t.net/addgene:180145 ; RRID:Addgene_180145)
