[The description below was written by a language model from this plasmid's Addgene catalogue record and pLannotate feature annotations shown in this document.]
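Description:
pCS2-hFAM3B-HA is a mammalian expression plasmid built on the pCS2 backbone that carries the coding sequence of human FAM3B (also called PANDER), a secreted cytokine, fused to a C-terminal HA epitope tag. The sequenced plasmid is about 4.8 kb. It is propagated in E. coli through a high-copy ColE1/pUC-type origin and selected with ampicillin via the β-lactamase gene and its own promoter. An f1 origin and remnants of the lac region (lac promoter and operator, CAP site, lacI and lacZα fragments) are backbone carry-overs with no role in expressing the insert.

The expression cassette follows the usual pCS2 layout. A simian cytomegalovirus IE94 enhancer/promoter lies upstream of an SP6 promoter, followed by the FAM3B open reading frame and then an SV40 polyadenylation signal. The CMV IE94 promoter drives strong constitutive transcription after transfection into cultured vertebrate cells or injection of DNA into embryos. The SP6 promoter allows in vitro synthesis of sense mRNA that includes the SV40 poly(A) signal, the standard pCS2 route to mRNA for microinjection. A T7 promoter fragment and a T3 promoter sit downstream in the opposite orientation. The feature table annotates the FAM3B CDS as 705 nt, somewhat longer than the 542 bp insert size in the catalogue entry. The HA tag itself is not annotated as a separate feature, though the catalogue records it at the C terminus, where it would permit detection or immunoprecipitation of the protein with anti-HA antibodies.

The associated publication identifies FAM3B/PANDER as an FGF receptor ligand that promotes posterior development in Xenopus, which suggests the plasmid was used to express tagged human FAM3B for such signalling and embryological studies.
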