Features (pLannotate 1.2.2; 15 found; start..end, strand, type, name):
     22..40      +  promoter       SP6 promoter: promoter for bacteriophage SP6 RNA polymerase
     82..786     +  CDS            FAM3B: FAM3B_HUMAN - Also known as C21orf11, C21orf76. Experimental evidence at protein level: Swiss-Prot protein existence level 1. Induces apoptosis of alpha and beta cells in a dose- and time-dependent manner. From Homo sapiens (Human).
    837..854     -  promoter       T7 promoter (fragment): promoter for bacteriophage T7 RNA polymerase
    859..993     -  polyA_signal   SV40 poly(A) signal: SV40 polyadenylation signal
   1106..1124    -  promoter       T3 promoter: promoter for bacteriophage T3 RNA polymerase
   1169..1185    -  protein_bind   lac operator: The lac repressor binds to the lac operator to inhibit transcription in E. coli. This inhibition can be relieved by adding lactose or isopropyl-β-D-thiogalactopyranoside (IPTG). lac repressor encoded by lacI
   1193..1223    -  promoter       lac promoter: promoter for the E. coli lac operon
   1238..1259    -  protein_bind   CAP binding site: CAP binding activates transcription in the presence of cAMP. E. coli catabolite activator protein
   1272..1364    -  CDS            lacI (fragment): lac repressor; lacI; The lac repressor binds to the lac operator to inhibit transcription in E. coli. This inhibition can be relieved by adding lactose or isopropyl-β-D-thiogalactopyranoside (IPTG).
   1547..2135    -  rep_origin     ori: high-copy-number ColE1/pMB1/pBR322/pUC origin of replication
   2306..3166    -  CDS            AmpR: β-lactamase; bla; confers resistance to ampicillin, carbenicillin, and related antibiotics
   3167..3271    -  promoter       AmpR promoter: bla
   3324..3752    -  rep_origin     f1 ori (sequence partly withheld): f1 bacteriophage origin of replication; arrow indicates direction of (+) strand synthesis
   3757..3823    -  CDS            lacZα (fragment): LacZα fragment of β-galactosidase; lacZ fragment
   3830..4807    +  promoter       CMV IE94 promoter: enhancer/promoter region of simian cytomegalovirus major immediate early transcription unit IE94
>Addgene plasmid #180145 | pCS2-hFAM3B-HA | addgene full sequence | sequence record 366150 | Addgene NGS Result
GGGGACGTCGGAGCAAGCTTGATTTAGGTGACACTATAGAATACAAGCTACTTGTTCTTTTTGCAGGATC
CCATCGATACCATGCGCCCATTGGCTGGTGGCCTGCTCAAGGTGGTGTTCGTGGTCTTCGCCTCCTTGTG
TGCCTGGTATTCGGGGTACCTGCTCGCAGAGCTCATTCCAGATGCACCCCTGTCCAGTGCTGCCTATAGC
ATCCGCAGCATCGGGGAGAGGCCTGTCCTCAAAGCTCCAGTCCCCAAAAGGCAAAAATGTGACCACTGGA
CTCCCTGCCCATCTGACACCTATGCCTACAGGTTACTCAGCGGAGGTGGCAGAAGCAAGTACGCCAAAAT
CTGCTTTGAGGATAACCTACTTATGGGAGAACAGCTGGGAAATGTTGCCAGAGGAATAAACATTGCCATT
GTCAACTATGTAACTGGGAATGTGACAGCAACACGATGTTTTGATATGTATGAAGGCGATAACTCTGGAC
CGATGACAAAGTTTATTCAGAGTGCTGCTCCAAAATCCCTGCTCTTCATGGTGACCTATGACGACGGAAG
CACAAGACTGAATAACGATGCCAAGAATGCCATAGAAGCACTTGGAAGTAAAGAAATCAGGAACATGAAA
TTCAGGTCTAGCTGGGTATTTATTGCAGCAAAAGGCTTGGAACTCCCTTCCGAAATTCAGAGAGAAAAGA
TCAACCACTCTGATGCTAAGAACAACAGATATTCTGGCTGGCCTGCAGAGATCCAGATAGAAGGCTGCAT
ACCCAAAGAACGAAGCGATCCTTACCCATACGACGTCCCAGACTACGCTTAATCGAGCCTCTAGAACTAT
AGTGAGTCGTATTACGTAGATCCAGACATGATAAGATACATTGATGAGTTTGGACAAACCACAACTAGAA
TGCAGTGAAAAAAATGCTTTATTTGTGAAATTTGTGATGCTATTGCTTTATTTGTAACCATTATAAGCTG
CAATAAACAAGTTAACAACAACAATTGCATTCATTTTATGTTTCAGGTTCAGGGGGAGGTGTGGGAGGTT
TTTTAATTCGCGGCCGCGGCGCCAATGCATTGGGCCCGGTACCCAGCTTTTGTTCCCTTTAGTGAGGGTT
AATTGCGCGCTTGGCGTAATCATGGTCATAGCTGTTTCCTGTGTGAAATTGTTATCCGCTCACAATTCCA
CACAACATACGAGCCGGGAGCATAAAGTGTAAAGCCTGGGGTGCCTAATGAGTGAGCTAACTCACATTAA
TTGCGTTGCGCTCACTGCCCGCTTTCCAGTCGGGAAACCTGTCGTGCCAGCTGCATTAATGAATCGGCCA
ACGCGCGGGGAGAGGCGGTTTGCGTATTGGGCGCTCTTCCGCTTCCTCGCTCACTGACTCGCTGCGCTCG
GTCGTTCGGCTGCGGCGAGCGGTATCAGCTCACTCAAAGGCGGTAATACGGTTATCCACAGAATCAGGGG
ATAACGCAGGAAAGAACATGTGAGCAAAAGGCCAGCAAAAGGCCAGGAACCGTAAAAAGGCCGCGTTGCT
GGCGTTTTTCCATAGGCTCCGCCCCCCTGACGAGCATCACAAAAATCGACGCTCAAGTCAGAGGTGGCGA
AACCCGACAGGACTATAAAGATACCAGGCGTTTCCCCCTGGAAGCTCCCTCGTGCGCTCTCCTGTTCCGA
CCCTGCCGCTTACCGGATACCTGTCCGCCTTTCTCCCTTCGGGAAGCGTGGCGCTTTCTCATAGCTCACG
CTGTAGGTATCTCAGTTCGGTGTAGGTCGTTCGCTCCAAGCTGGGCTGTGTGCACGAACCCCCCGTTCAG
CCCGACCGCTGCGCCTTATCCGGTAACTATCGTCTTGAGTCCAACCCGGTAAGACACGACTTATCGCCAC
TGGCAGCAGCCACTGGTAACAGGATTAGCAGAGCGAGGTATGTAGGCGGTGCTACAGAGTTCTTGAAGTG
GTGGCCTAACTACGGCTACACTAGAAGAACAGTATTTGGTATCTGCGCTCTGCTGAAGCCAGTTACCTTC
GGAAAAAGAGTTGGTAGCTCTTGATCCGGCAAACAAACCACCGCTGGTAGCGGTGGTTTTTTTGTTTGCA
AGCAGCAGATTACGCGCAGAAAAAAAGGATCTCAAGAAGATCCTTTGATCTTTTCTACGGGGTCTGACGC
TCAGTGGAACGAAAACTCACGTTAAGGGATTTTGGTCATGAGATTATCAAAAAGGATCTTCACCTAGATC
CTTTTAAATTAAAAATGAAGTTTTAAATCAATCTAAAGTATATATGAGTAAACTTGGTCTGACAGTTACC
AATGCTTAATCAGTGAGGCACCTATCTCAGCGATCTGTCTATTTCGTTCATCCATAGTTGCCTGACTCCC
CGTCGTGTAGATAACTACGATACGGGAGGGCTTACCATCTGGCCCCAGTGCTGCAATGATACCGCGAGAC
CCACGCTCACCGGCTCCAGATTTATCAGCAATAAACCAGCCAGCCGGAAGGGCCGAGCGCAGAAGTGGTC
CTGCAACTTTATCCGCCTCCATCCAGTCTATTAATTGTTGCCGGGAAGCTAGAGTAAGTAGTTCGCCAGT
TAATAGTTTGCGCAACGTTGTTGCCATTGCTACAGGCATCGTGGTGTCACGCTCGTCGTTTGGTATGGCT
TCATTCAGCTCCGGTTCCCAACGATCAAGGCGAGTTACATGATCCCCCATGTTGTGCAAAAAAGCGGTTA
GCTCCTTCGGTCCTCCGATCGTTGTCAGAAGTAAGTTGGCCGCAGTGTTATCACTCATGGTTATGGCAGC
ACTGCATAATTCTCTTACTGTCATGCCATCCGTAAGATGCTTTTCTGTGACTGGTGAGTACTCAACCAAG
TCATTCTGAGAATAGTGTATGCGGCGACCGAGTTGCTCTTGCCCGGCGTCAATACGGGATAATACCGCGC
CACATAGCAGAACTTTAAAAGTGCTCATCATTGGAAAACGTTCTTCGGGGCGAAAACTCTCAAGGATCTT
ACCGCTGTTGAGATCCAGTTCGATGTAACCCACTCGTGCACCCAACTGATCTTCAGCATCTTTTACTTTC
ACCAGCGTTTCTGGGTGAGCAAAAACAGGAAGGCAAAATGCCGCAAAAAAGGGAATAAGGGCGACACGGA
AATGTTGAATACTCATACTCTTCCTTTTTCAATATTATTGAAGCATTTATCAGGGTTATTGTCTCATGAG
CGGATACATATTTGAATGTATTTAGAAAAATAAACAAATAGGGGTTCCGCGCACATTTCCCCGAAAAGTG
CCACCTAAATTGTAAGCGTTAATATTTTGTTAAAATTCGCGTTAAATTTTTGTTAAATCAGCTCATTTTT
TAACCAATAGGCCGAAATCGGCAAAATCCCTTATAAATCAAAAGAATAGACCGAGATAGGGT
[37 nt withheld, positions 3423-3459]
AAAGAACGTGGACTCCAACGTCAAAGG
[49 nt withheld, positions 3487-3535]
T
[91 nt withheld, positions 3537-3627]
G
[124 nt withheld, positions 3629-3752]
CCCATTCGCCATTCAGGCTGCGCAACTGTTGGGAAGGGCGATCGGTGCGGGCCTCTTCGCTATTACGCCA
GTCGACCGCCAATTCAATATGGCGTATATGGACTCATGCCAATTCAATATGGTGGATCTGGACCTGTGCC
AATTCAATATGGCGTATATGGACTCGTGCCAATTCAATATGGTGGATCTGGACCCCAGCCAATTCAATAT
GGCGGACTTGGCACCATGCCAATTCAATATGGCGGACCTGGCACTGTGCCAACTGGGGAGGGGTCTACTT
GGCACGGTGCCAAGTTTGAGGAGGGGTCTTGGCCCTGTGCCAAGTCCGCCATATTGAATTGGCATGGTGC
CAATAATGGCGGCCATATTGGCTATATGCCAGGATCAATATATAGGCAATATCCAATATGGCCCTATGCC
AATATGGCTATTGGCCAGGTTCAATACTATGTATTGGCCCTATGCCATATAGTATTCCATATATGGGTTT
TCCTATTGACGTAGATAGCCCCTCCCAATGGGCGGTCCCATATACCATATATGGGGCTTCCTAATACCGC
CCATAGCCACTCCCCCATTGACGTCAATGGTCTCTATATATGGTCTTTCCTATTGACGTCATATGGGCGG
TCCTATTGACGTATATGGCGCCTCCCCCATTGACGTCAATTACGGTAAATGGCCCGCCTGGCTCAATGCC
CATTGACGTCAATAGGACCACCCACCATTGACGTCAATGGGATGGCTCATTGCCCATTCATATCCGTTCT
CACGCCCCCTATTGACGTCAATGACGGTAAATGGCCCACTTGGCAGTACATCAATATCTATTAATAGTAA
CTTGGCAAGTACATTACTATTGGAAGTACGCCAGGGTACATTGGCAGTACTCCCATTGACGTCAATGGCG
GTAAATGGCCCGCGATGGCTGCCAAGTACATCCCCATTGACGTCAATGGGGAGGGGCAATGACGCAAATG
GGCGTTCCATTGACGTAAATGGGCGGTAGGCGTGCCTAATGGGAGGTCTATATAAGCAATGCTCGTTTAG
GGAACCGCCATTCTGCCT
